Addgene plasmid #169014: pProkR2.Cre.T2A.Venus
Purpose: Expresses Cre under Prok receptor 2 minimal promoter in mammalian cells
Depositing lab: Michael Hastings. Depositing organization: MRC Laboratory of Molecular Biology.
Backbone
  Vector backbone: N/A
  Backbone manufacturer: VectorBuilder
  Backbone size w/o insert (bp): 5282
  Total vector size (bp): 7124
  Vector type: Mammalian Expression, AAV, Cre/Lox
Growth in bacteria
  Bacterial resistance: Ampicillin, 100 μg/mL
  Growth temperature: 37°C
  Growth strain: NEB Stable
  Copy number: Unknown
Gene/Insert
  Gene/Insert name: Cre Recombinase
  Insert size (bp): 1842
  Promoter: Prokineticin Receptor 2
  Tag / fusion protein: T2A; Venus
  Cloning method: Gateway Cloning
  Sequencing primers: 5′ ctggccttttgctcacatgt
Resource information
  A portion of this plasmid was derived from a plasmid made by: The ProkR2 promoter sequence was determined by Antony Adamson (University of Manchester, UK) and the plasmid was constructed by VectorBuilder.
Terms and licenses: Academic/Nonprofit Terms; Industry Terms: Not Available to Industry
How to cite: pProkR2.Cre.T2A.Venus was a gift from Michael Hastings (Addgene plasmid # 169014 ; http://n2t.net/addgene:169014 ; RRID:Addgene_169014)
