[The description below was written by a language model from this plasmid's Addgene catalogue record and pLannotate feature annotations shown in this document.]
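Description:
pProkR2.Cre.T2A.Venus is a 7.1 kb AAV transfer plasmid for mammalian expression, built commercially by Gateway cloning on a custom backbone whose name is not recorded. It is propagated in E. coli through a high-copy ColE1/pUC-type origin with ampicillin selection from the bla gene. An f1 phage origin and small remnants of pBR322 bom and rop sequences are also present in the bacterial portion. Two AAV2 inverted terminal repeats flank the expression cassette, so that the intervening DNA can be packaged into recombinant AAV particles when replication and capsid functions are supplied in trans. The recombination-deficient growth strain listed is consistent with the need to keep the ITRs intact.

Between the ITRs, the cassette begins with a roughly 1.5 kb unannotated segment lying between attB4 and attB1 Gateway sites. This position corresponds to the prokineticin receptor 2 (ProkR2) minimal promoter named in the catalogue fields, although the feature table does not label it. Downstream, between attB1 and attB2, is a single open reading frame encoding Cre recombinase, a T2A peptide and the yellow fluorescent protein Venus. Ribosomal skipping at T2A yields Cre and Venus as separate polypeptides from one transcript, so fluorescence marks the cells producing recombinase. A WPRE follows to enhance transcript stability and expression, and a bovine growth hormone polyadenylation signal terminates the message.

The construct is intended to restrict Cre activity to cells in which the ProkR2 promoter is active, allowing recombination of loxP-flanked alleles or activation of Cre-dependent reporters and effectors in that population. It can be delivered by transfection or as an AAV vector. The record does not specify a serotype or target tissue.
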