Features (pLannotate 1.2.2; 17 found; start..end, strand, type, name):
      9..120     +  polyA_signal   bGH poly(A) signal: bovine growth hormone polyadenylation signal
    224..364     +  repeat_region  AAV2 ITR: inverted terminal repeat of adeno-associated virus serotype 2 inverted
    369..420     -  misc_feature   bom (fragment): basis of mobility region from pBR322
    439..894     +  rep_origin     f1 ori (sequence partly withheld): f1 bacteriophage origin of replication; arrow indicates direction of (+) strand synthesis
    895..944     -  misc_feature   bom (fragment): basis of mobility region from pBR322
   1046..1081    -  CDS            rop (fragment): Rop protein, which maintains plasmids at low copy number; rop
   1176..1280    +  promoter       AmpR promoter: bla
   1281..2141    +  CDS            AmpR: β-lactamase; bla; confers resistance to ampicillin, carbenicillin, and related antibiotics
   2312..2900    +  rep_origin     ori: high-copy-number ColE1/pMB1/pBR322/pUC origin of replication
   2962..3102    -  repeat_region  AAV2 ITR: inverted terminal repeat of adeno-associated virus serotype 2 inverted
   3109..3129    +  protein_bind   attB4: mutant version of attB; core recombination site for the Gateway® BP reaction BP Clonase™
   4609..4629    +  protein_bind   attB1: mutant version of attB; core recombination site for the Gateway® BP reaction BP Clonase™
   4669..5691    +  CDS            Cre: site-specific recombinase Cre is a site-specific recombinase from bacteriophage P1. Recombination occurs at loxP sequences.
   5701..5754    +  CDS            T2A: 2A peptide from Thosea asigna virus capsid protein Eukaryotic ribosomes fail to insert a peptide bond between the Gly and Pro residues, yielding separate polypeptides.
   5755..6474    +  CDS            Venus: yellow fluorescent protein (YFP) with fast and efficient maturation (Nagai et al., 2002) mammalian codon-optimized
   6478..6498    -  protein_bind   attB2: mutant version of attB; core recombination site for the Gateway® BP reaction BP Clonase™
   6509..7097    +  misc_feature   WPRE: woodchuck hepatitis virus posttranscriptional regulatory element
>Addgene plasmid #169014 | pProkR2.Cre.T2A.Venus | addgene full sequence | sequence record 337175 | Addgene NGS Result
AGCCTCGACTGTGCCTTCTAGTTGCCAGCCATCTGTTGTTTGCCCCTCCCCCGTGCCTTCCTTGACCCTG
GAAGGTGCCACTCCCACTGTCCTTTCCTAATAAAATGAGGAAATTGCATCGCATTGTCTGAGTAGGTGTC
ATTCTATTCTGGGGGGTGGGGTGGGGCAGGACAGCAAGGGGGAGGATTGGGAAGAGAATAGCAGGCATGC
TGGGGAGGGCCGCAGGAACCCCTAGTGATGGAGTTGGCCACTCCCTCTCTGCGCGCTCGCTCGCTCACTG
AGGCCGGGCGACCAAAGGTCGCCCGACGCCCGGGCTTTGCCCGGGCGGCCTCAGTGAGCGAGCGAGCGCG
CAGCTGCCTGCAGGGGCGCCTGATGCGGTATTTTCTCCTTACGCATCTGTGCGGTATTTCACACCGCATA
[95 nt withheld, positions 421-515]
T
[46 nt withheld, positions 517-562]
C
[141 nt withheld, positions 564-704]
CCTTTGACGTTGGAGTCCACGTTCTTT
[37 nt withheld, positions 732-768]
ACTCTATCTCGGGCTATTCTTTTGATTTATAAGGGATTTTGCCGATTTCGGTCTATTGGTTAAAAAATGA
GCTGATTTAACAAAAATTTAACGCGAATTTTAACAAAATATTAACGTTTACAATTTTATGGTGCACTCTC
AGTACAATCTGCTCTGATGCCGCATAGTTAAGCCAGCCCCGACACCCGCCAACACCCGCTGACGCGCCCT
GACGGGCTTGTCTGCTCCCGGCATCCGCTTACAGACAAGCTGTGACCGTCTCCGGGAGCTGCATGTGTCA
GAGGTTTTCACCGTCATCACCGAAACGCGCGAGACGAAAGGGCCTCGTGATACGCCTATTTTTATAGGTT
AATGTCATGATAATAATGGTTTCTTAGACGTCAGGTGGCACTTTTCGGGGAAATGTGCGCGGAACCCCTA
TTTGTTTATTTTTCTAAATACATTCAAATATGTATCCGCTCATGAGACAATAACCCTGATAAATGCTTCA
ATAATATTGAAAAAGGAAGAGTATGAGTATTCAACATTTCCGTGTCGCCCTTATTCCCTTTTTTGCGGCA
TTTTGCCTTCCTGTTTTTGCTCACCCAGAAACGCTGGTGAAAGTAAAAGATGCTGAAGATCAGTTGGGTG
CACGAGTGGGTTACATCGAACTGGATCTCAACAGCGGTAAGATCCTTGAGAGTTTTCGCCCCGAAGAACG
TTTTCCAATGATGAGCACTTTTAAAGTTCTGCTATGTGGCGCGGTATTATCCCGTATTGACGCCGGGCAA
GAGCAACTCGGTCGCCGCATACACTATTCTCAGAATGACTTGGTTGAGTACTCACCAGTCACAGAAAAGC
ATCTTACGGATGGCATGACAGTAAGAGAATTATGCAGTGCTGCCATAACCATGAGTGATAACACTGCGGC
CAACTTACTTCTGACAACGATCGGAGGACCGAAGGAGCTAACCGCTTTTTTGCACAACATGGGGGATCAT
GTAACTCGCCTTGATCGTTGGGAACCGGAGCTGAATGAAGCCATACCAAACGACGAGCGTGACACCACGA
TGCCTGTAGCAATGGCAACAACGTTGCGCAAACTATTAACTGGCGAACTACTTACTCTAGCTTCCCGGCA
ACAATTAATAGACTGGATGGAGGCGGATAAAGTTGCAGGACCACTTCTGCGCTCGGCCCTTCCGGCTGGC
TGGTTTATTGCTGATAAATCTGGAGCCGGTGAGCGTGGAAGCCGCGGTATCATTGCAGCACTGGGGCCAG
ATGGTAAGCCCTCCCGTATCGTAGTTATCTACACGACGGGGAGTCAGGCAACTATGGATGAACGAAATAG
ACAGATCGCTGAGATAGGTGCCTCACTGATTAAGCATTGGTAACTGTCAGACCAAGTTTACTCATATATA
CTTTAGATTGATTTAAAACTTCATTTTTAATTTAAAAGGATCTAGGTGAAGATCCTTTTTGATAATCTCA
TGACCAAAATCCCTTAACGTGAGTTTTCGTTCCACTGAGCGTCAGACCCCGTAGAAAAGATCAAAGGATC
TTCTTGAGATCCTTTTTTTCTGCGCGTAATCTGCTGCTTGCAAACAAAAAAACCACCGCTACCAGCGGTG
GTTTGTTTGCCGGATCAAGAGCTACCAACTCTTTTTCCGAAGGTAACTGGCTTCAGCAGAGCGCAGATAC
CAAATACTGTTCTTCTAGTGTAGCCGTAGTTAGGCCACCACTTCAAGAACTCTGTAGCACCGCCTACATA
CCTCGCTCTGCTAATCCTGTTACCAGTGGCTGCTGCCAGTGGCGATAAGTCGTGTCTTACCGGGTTGGAC
TCAAGACGATAGTTACCGGATAAGGCGCAGCGGTCGGGCTGAACGGGGGGTTCGTGCACACAGCCCAGCT
TGGAGCGAACGACCTACACCGAACTGAGATACCTACAGCGTGAGCTATGAGAAAGCGCCACGCTTCCCGA
AGGGAGAAAGGCGGACAGGTATCCGGTAAGCGGCAGGGTCGGAACAGGAGAGCGCACGAGGGAGCTTCCA
GGGGGAAACGCCTGGTATCTTTATAGTCCTGTCGGGTTTCGCCACCTCTGACTTGAGCGTCGATTTTTGT
GATGCTCGTCAGGGGGGCGGAGCCTATGGAAAAACGCCAGCAACGCGGCCTTTTTACGGTTCCTGGCCTT
TTGCTGGCCTTTTGCTCACATGTCCTGCAGGCAGCTGCGCGCTCGCTCGCTCACTGAGGCCGCCCGGGCA
AAGCCCGGGCGTCGGGCGACCTTTGGTCGCCCGGCCTCAGTGAGCGAGCGAGCGCGCAGAGAGGGAGTGG
CCAACTCCATCACTAGGGGTTCCTTCTAGACAACTTTGTATAGAAAAGTTGCTGCACACTTAGTGGAAGC
CACAAATGCTTGCAGAGGACAGTGCTCCGTCTCAAGGATGGCCAGCTGCTGAGGTCACAACGGGTTCAAG
AGCTTACAAAACCCTTGGAAGGACCACCCGGAAGTCTGAGACCCTAATTCAGTAGATCTAGGAGGCAGGC
GGGTCTCGGGGGGCGGAGTCGGGCGCCGGGAGGGGCGGGACACCTGGGCTGGGTCCGGGGCTGTTGGATG
AGCTGCAGAGCGAAGCAGCAACTCCAGAAAGACTGATGCGAGGAGAGCAGGACCAAGCGACACACGCCCA
CCAAGTAGGCAAGCCTCAACCAGAGCTAGTGTTCCCAGAGCCCGGGCCGCGCCCACCTATGGTGGCGCCA
CCGGCCAGGGAGTGCGTCCCTGAAAGCACCGAGGCAAGTGAGTACCGGGTTGCGGCGGGCGGGCGGACTT
GGGGGCACTCCGCGTCTGTTCCAGGAGATCACCTCCTACCTCCGAACCCTGGGATTGGGGACTAGGGGAC
TGGAGTGGAGCCCCGAAATCGCGGACTCAGTGGAAGGCGTACGGACAAGGGTGGGGGTATCTGCGTGTTT
CCTGCGCCCTGCAGGCACCTCTGGTGCCCGGCTTTGTTTCTTGAGCTTAAATTCCCCACTGGGTACCTAA
TCCTGTACCAGTGTTGCACTGAGTGAGTGAGAGACGTGGGAACCTTCAAACGGGCTCCCTCTTCCCACAG
TCTACGGGCTGGTGATGAGAAGGCGGCTGGAACTCCCGCTTATTGGTCCCCGGTGGCGATCTTTGGGAGA
CCAATAGACGCCCCAGAGGGAGGACACTGGGATCCAGACTCCACTGGAACCCCGCTTTTCAGGTAGGGTG
GAGCGTGCGGCTGATTCCTGTGTAGCAAATCGGGGTTTCACTAACGCCGGCAGAGTGGCGATTCCTGTCC
CCCAGCGCTCTCCCTCGTAAAACTGGGCAGACCTCGCTATCCAGTTTGATAGCTTCTTGCTACCCTTACC
CGTTGCTCCCGTAGCTCCCGCACTGGCTGGTGTGCTGAGGTGGGAGAGGAAGGCAGTTCATTGAGACAGA
CTAAGTCAGGCTGGAGTCCTCTCTCCAGCCCCTCGCTTGCCCCATAGCAGCTACCTCCTGGGAGCTAGCA
TTTTGGAGACTCTATTTTGTCTCCCTTCCGGCTAAGGGTGCATACTCTTCTTGGGTTTCTCTGAAGATTC
CAGTTCATTCTGTGACCAGCAAGCAGACGGCCTCCCGTCTTCTTGGCCCTGGGTGACTCTGGTTGGACTG
TACCTAGCTAACTCTTGGGGGGACTAGCCAGATCTGATGTTTGCTGACCAGTGGTTTTATCTGCCCCCAG
ATCCTGGATGGTATCTGTTCTCCCTAAGGATTCTAACAGGGACCTGCACTCACTGACCCCAGCAGAACTG
CTGAACTCCACGTGAGCGCATCTCCCTGATACACACCAGCCCACCTGTAGCATCATCAACCAAGTTTGTA
CAAAAAAGCAGGCTGCCACCATGGGCCCAAAGAAGAAGAGAAAGGTTTCGAATTTACTGACCGTACACCA
AAATTTGCCTGCATTACCGGTCGATGCAACGAGTGATGAGGTTCGCAAGAACCTGATGGACATGTTCAGG
GATCGCCAGGCGTTTTCTGAGCATACCTGGAAAATGCTTCTGTCCGTTTGCCGGTCGTGGGCGGCATGGT
GCAAGTTGAATAACCGGAAATGGTTTCCCGCAGAACCTGAAGATGTTCGCGATTATCTTCTATATCTTCA
GGCGCGCGGTCTGGCAGTAAAAACTATCCAGCAACATTTGGGCCAGCTAAACATGCTTCATCGTCGGTCC
GGGCTGCCACGACCAAGTGACAGCAATGCTGTTTCACTGGTTATGCGGCGGATCCGAAAAGAAAACGTTG
ATGCCGGTGAACGTGCAAAACAGGCTCTAGCGTTCGAACGCACTGATTTCGACCAGGTTCGTTCACTCAT
GGAAAATAGCGATCGCTGCCAGGATATACGTAATCTGGCATTTCTGGGGATTGCTTATAACACCCTGTTA
CGTATAGCCGAAATTGCCAGGATCAGGGTTAAAGATATCTCACGTACTGACGGTGGGAGAATGTTAATCC
ATATTGGCAGAACGAAAACGCTGGTTAGCACCGCAGGTGTAGAGAAGGCACTTAGCCTGGGGGTAACTAA
ACTGGTCGAGCGATGGATTTCCGTCTCTGGTGTAGCTGATGATCCGAATAACTACCTGTTTTGCCGGGTC
AGAAAAAATGGTGTTGCCGCGCCATCTGCCACCAGCCAGCTATCAACTCGCGCCCTGGAAGGGATTTTTG
AAGCAACTCATCGATTGATTTACGGCGCTAAGGATGACTCTGGTCAGAGATACCTGGCCTGGTCTGGACA
CAGTGCCCGTGTCGGAGCCGCGCGAGATATGGCCCGCGCTGGAGTTTCAATACCGGAGATCATGCAAGCT
GGTGGCTGGACCAATGTAAATATTGTCATGAACTATATCCGTAACCTGGATAGTGAAACAGGGGCAATGG
TGCGCCTGCTGGAAGATGGCGATGGAAGCGGAGAGGGCAGGGGAAGTCTTCTAACATGCGGGGACGTGGA
GGAAAATCCCGGCCCCATGGTGAGCAAGGGCGAGGAGCTGTTCACCGGGGTGGTGCCCATCCTGGTCGAG
CTGGACGGCGACGTAAACGGCCACAAGTTCAGCGTGTCCGGCGAGGGCGAGGGCGATGCCACCTACGGCA
AGCTGACCCTGAAGCTGATCTGCACCACCGGCAAGCTGCCCGTGCCCTGGCCCACCCTCGTGACCACCCT
GGGCTACGGCCTGCAGTGCTTCGCCCGCTACCCCGACCACATGAAGCAGCACGACTTCTTCAAGTCCGCC
ATGCCCGAAGGCTACGTCCAGGAGCGCACCATCTTCTTCAAGGACGACGGCAACTACAAGACCCGCGCCG
AGGTGAAGTTCGAGGGCGACACCCTGGTGAACCGCATCGAGCTGAAGGGCATCGACTTCAAGGAGGACGG
CAACATCCTGGGGCACAAGCTGGAGTACAACTACAACAGCCACAACGTCTATATCACCGCCGACAAGCAG
AAGAACGGCATCAAGGCCAACTTCAAGATCCGCCACAACATCGAGGACGGCGGCGTGCAGCTCGCCGACC
ACTACCAGCAGAACACCCCCATCGGCGACGGCCCCGTGCTGCTGCCCGACAACCACTACCTGAGCTACCA
GTCCGCCCTGAGCAAAGACCCCAACGAGAAGCGCGATCACATGGTCCTGCTGGAGTTCGTGACCGCCGCC
GGGATCACTCTCGGCATGGACGAGCTGTACAAGTAAACCCAGCTTTCTTGTACAAAGTGGGAATTCCGAT
AATCAACCTCTGGATTACAAAATTTGTGAAAGATTGACTGGTATTCTTAACTATGTTGCTCCTTTTACGC
TATGTGGATACGCTGCTTTAATGCCTTTGTATCATGCTATTGCTTCCCGTATGGCTTTCATTTTCTCCTC
CTTGTATAAATCCTGGTTGCTGTCTCTTTATGAGGAGTTGTGGCCCGTTGTCAGGCAACGTGGCGTGGTG
TGCACTGTGTTTGCTGACGCAACCCCCACTGGTTGGGGCATTGCCACCACCTGTCAGCTCCTTTCCGGGA
CTTTCGCTTTCCCCCTCCCTATTGCCACGGCGGAACTCATCGCCGCCTGCCTTGCCCGCTGCTGGACAGG
GGCTCGGCTGTTGGGCACTGACAATTCCGTGGTGTTGTCGGGGAAGCTGACGTCCTTTCCATGGCTGCTC
GCCTGTGTTGCCACCTGGATTCTGCGCGGGACGTCCTTCTGCTACGTCCCTTCGGCCCTCAATCCAGCGG
ACCTTCCTTCCCGCGGCCTGCTGCCGGCTCTGCGGCCTCTTCCGCGTCTTCGCCTTCGCCCTCAGACGAG
TCGGATCTCCCTTTGGGCCGCCTCCCCGCATCGGGAATTCCTAGAGCTCGCTGATC
